Addgene plasmid #47445: pAAV_hSyn_TALEBB(NN)-NLS-VP64_2A_GFP_WPRE_bGHpA
Purpose: AAV TALE synthesis backbone with NN half repeat; fused to nuclear localization sequence linker and VP64 transcriptional activator effector domain. Synapsin promoter for neuronal expression.
Depositing lab: Feng Zhang. Depositing organization: Broad Institute. Publication: Optical control of mammalian endogenous transcription and epigenetic states. Konermann S, Brigham MD, Trevino A, Hsu PD, Heidenreich M, Le Cong, Platt RJ, Scott DA, Church GM, Zhang F. Nature. 2013 Jul 23. doi: 10.1038/nature12466. PubMed 23877069.
Backbone
  Vector backbone: pAAV_hSyn_WPRE_bGHpA
  Backbone manufacturer: Zhang Lab
  Backbone size w/o insert (bp): 4281
  Total vector size (bp): 5987
  Vector type: Mammalian Expression, AAV ; TALE
Growth in bacteria
  Bacterial resistance: Ampicillin, 100 μg/mL
  Growth temperature: 37°C
  Growth strain: Stbl3
  Copy number: High Copy
Gene/Insert
  Gene/Insert name: TALE BB(N136_0.5NN_C63)-VP64
  Species: Synthetic
  Insert size (bp): 1706
  Promoter: hSyn human synapsin (mammalian neuronal expression)
  Tag / fusion protein: 2A_GFP (C terminal on insert)
  Cloning method: Unknown
  Sequencing primers: 5′ multiple
Terms and licenses: Academic/Nonprofit Terms; Industry Terms: Not Available to Industry
How to cite: pAAV_hSyn_TALEBB(NN)-NLS-VP64_2A_GFP_WPRE_bGHpA was a gift from Feng Zhang (Addgene plasmid # 47445 ; http://n2t.net/addgene:47445 ; RRID:Addgene_47445)
