[The description below was written by a language model from this plasmid's Addgene catalogue record and the feature table of its GenBank file.]
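Description:
pAAV_hSyn_TALEBB(NN)-NLS-VP64_2A_GFP_WPRE_bGHpA is a 5,987 bp AAV transfer plasmid that serves as a synthesis backbone for building custom TALE transcriptional activators for expression in neurons. It is maintained in bacteria through a high-copy ColE1/pUC-type origin with ampicillin selection (beta-lactamase under its own promoter), and it also carries an f1 phage origin. Two AAV2 inverted terminal repeats flank the expression cassette, so the sequence between them can be packaged into recombinant AAV particles when replication and capsid functions are supplied in trans. The plasmid can also be used directly for mammalian expression.

Between the ITRs, the human synapsin I promoter drives neuron-specific transcription of a single open reading frame. It begins with an HA epitope tag and continues into a synthetic TALE scaffold, described in the record as a truncated architecture (N136 and C63 flanking segments) that contains only the final half repeat, here with the NN repeat-variable diresidue. The full DNA-binding repeat array is not present, and users are meant to insert one that specifies their target sequence. The record does not state the cloning method or sites for this. Downstream, an SV40 nuclear localization signal acts as a linker to VP64, a tetramer of the minimal VP16 activation domain that recruits transcriptional machinery to the bound locus. A T2A peptide then separates EGFP from the activator during translation, giving a fluorescent marker of expressing cells. A WPRE enhances transcript stability and expression, and the bovine growth hormone polyadenylation signal terminates the message. The construct comes from work on controlling endogenous mammalian transcription and epigenetic states, where it provides a constitutive TALE activator format.
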