LOCUS       Exported 5987 bp ds-DNA circular SYN 12-MAY-2021
DEFINITION  AAV TALE synthesis backbone with NN half repeat; fused to nuclear
            localization sequence linker and VP64 transcriptional activator
            effector domain. Synapsin promoter for neuronal expression. .
ACCESSION   .
VERSION     .
KEYWORDS    pAAV_hSyn_TALEBB(NN)-NLS-VP64_2A_GFP_WPRE_bGHpA
SOURCE      synthetic DNA construct
  ORGANISM  synthetic DNA construct
REFERENCE   1 (bases 1 to 5987)
  AUTHORS   Konermann S, Brigham MD, Trevino A, Hsu PD, Heidenreich M, Le Cong,
            Platt RJ, Scott DA, Church GM, Zhang F
  TITLE     Optical control of mammalian endogenous transcription and epigenetic
            states.
  JOURNAL   Nature. 2013 Jul 23. doi: 10.1038/nature12466.
  PUBMED    23877069
REFERENCE   2 (bases 1 to 5987)
  AUTHORS   .
  TITLE     Direct Submission
  JOURNAL   Exported May 12, 2021 from SnapGene Server 1.1.58
            http://www.snapgene.com
FEATURES             Location/Qualifiers
     source          1..5987
                     /organism="synthetic DNA construct"
                     /mol_type="other DNA"
     repeat_region   1..130
                     /label=AAV2 ITR (alternate)
                     /note="Functional equivalent of wild-type AAV2 ITR"
     promoter        181..628
                     /label=hSyn promoter
                     /note="human synapsin I promoter; confers neuron-specific
                     expression (Kugler et al., 2003)"
     CDS             651..677
                     /codon_start=1
                     /product="HA (human influenza hemagglutinin) epitope tag"
                     /label=HA
                     /translation="YPYDVPDYA"
     CDS             1367..1387
                     /codon_start=1
                     /product="nuclear localization signal of SV40 (simian virus
                     40) large T antigen"
                     /label=SV40 NLS
                     /translation="PKKKRKV"
     CDS             1412..1561
                     /codon_start=1
                     /product="tetrameric repeat of the minimal activation
                     domain of herpes simplex virus VP16 (Beerli et al., 1998)"
                     /label=VP64
                     /translation="DALDDFDLDMLGSDALDDFDLDMLGSDALDDFDLDMLGSDALDDF
                     DLDML"
     CDS             1583..1636
                     /codon_start=1
                     /product="2A peptide from Thosea asigna virus capsid
                     protein"
                     /label=T2A
                     /note="Eukaryotic ribosomes fail to insert a peptide bond
                     between the Gly and Pro residues, yielding separate
                     polypeptides."
                     /translation="EGRGSLLTCGDVEENPGP"
     CDS             1637..2353
                     /codon_start=1
                     /product="the original enhanced GFP (Yang et al., 1996)"
                     /label=EGFP
                     /note="mammalian codon-optimized"
                     /translation="VSKGEELFTGVVPILVELDGDVNGHKFSVSGEGEGDATYGKLTLK
                     FICTTGKLPVPWPTLVTTLTYGVQCFSRYPDHMKQHDFFKSAMPEGYVQERTIFFKDDG
                     NYKTRAEVKFEGDTLVNRIELKGIDFKEDGNILGHKLEYNYNSHNVYIMADKQKNGIKV
                     NFKIRHNIEDGSVQLADHYQQNTPIGDGPVLLPDNHYLSTQSALSKDPNEKRDHMVLLE
                     FVTAAGITLGMDELYK"
     CDS             1637..2350
                     /codon_start=1
                     /product="enhanced GFP"
                     /label=EGFP
                     /translation="VSKGEELFTGVVPILVELDGDVNGHKFSVSGEGEGDATYGKLTLK
                     FICTTGKLPVPWPTLVTTLTYGVQCFSRYPDHMKQHDFFKSAMPEGYVQERTIFFKDDG
                     NYKTRAEVKFEGDTLVNRIELKGIDFKEDGNILGHKLEYNYNSHNVYIMADKQKNGIKV
                     NFKIRHNIEDGSVQLADHYQQNTPIGDGPVLLPDNHYLSTQSALSKDPNEKRDHMVLLE
                     FVTAAGITLGMDELYK"
     primer_bind     complement(1679..1700)
                     /label=EGFP-N
                     /note="EGFP, reverse primer"
     primer_bind     complement(1940..1959)
                     /label=EXFP-R
                     /note="For distinguishing EGFP variants, reverse primer"
     primer_bind     2287..2308
                     /label=EGFP-C
                     /note="EGFP, forward primer"
     misc_feature    2378..2966
                     /label=WPRE
                     /note="woodchuck hepatitis virus posttranscriptional
                     regulatory element"
     primer_bind     complement(2431..2451)
                     /label=WPRE-R
                     /note="WPRE, reverse primer"
     CDS             complement(2849..2860)
                     /codon_start=1
                     /product="Factor Xa recognition and cleavage site"
                     /label=Factor Xa site
                     /translation="IEGR"
     primer_bind     complement(3008..3025)
                     /label=BGH-rev
                     /note="Bovine growth hormone terminator, reverse primer.
                     Also called BGH reverse"
     polyA_signal    3014..3221
                     /label=bGH poly(A) signal
                     /note="bovine growth hormone polyadenylation signal"
     repeat_region   3250..3390
                     /label=AAV2 ITR
                     /note="inverted terminal repeat of adeno-associated virus
                     serotype 2"
     repeat_region   3250..3379
                     /label=AAV2 ITR
     rep_origin      3465..3920
                     /direction=RIGHT
                     /label=f1 ori
                     /note="f1 bacteriophage origin of replication; arrow
                     indicates direction of (+) strand synthesis"
     primer_bind     complement(3552..3571)
                     /label=F1ori-R
                     /note="F1 origin, reverse primer"
     primer_bind     3762..3783
                     /label=F1ori-F
                     /note="F1 origin, forward primer"
     primer_bind     complement(3937..3956)
                     /label=pRS-marker
                     /note="pRS vectors, use to sequence yeast selectable
                     marker"
     primer_bind     4056..4078
                     /label=pGEX 3'
                     /note="pGEX vectors, reverse primer"
     primer_bind     complement(4116..4134)
                     /label=pBRforEco
                     /note="pBR322 vectors, upsteam of EcoRI site, forward
                     primer"
     promoter        4202..4306
                     /gene="bla"
                     /label=AmpR promoter
     CDS             4307..5167
                     /codon_start=1
                     /gene="bla"
                     /product="beta-lactamase"
                     /label=AmpR
                     /note="confers resistance to ampicillin, carbenicillin, and
                     related antibiotics"
                     /translation="MSIQHFRVALIPFFAAFCLPVFAHPETLVKVKDAEDQLGARVGYI
                     ELDLNSGKILESFRPEERFPMMSTFKVLLCGAVLSRIDAGQEQLGRRIHYSQNDLVEYS
                     PVTEKHLTDGMTVRELCSAAITMSDNTAANLLLTTIGGPKELTAFLHNMGDHVTRLDRW
                     EPELNEAIPNDERDTTMPVAMATTLRKLLTGELLTLASRQQLIDWMEADKVAGPLLRSA
                     LPAGWFIADKSGAGERGSRGIIAALGPDGKPSRIVVIYTTGSQATMDERNRQIAEIGAS
                     LIKHW"
     primer_bind     complement(4525..4544)
                     /label=Amp-R
                     /note="Ampicillin resistance gene, reverse primer"
     rep_origin      5338..5926
                     /direction=RIGHT
                     /label=ori
                     /note="high-copy-number ColE1/pMB1/pBR322/pUC origin of
                     replication"
     primer_bind     5827..5846
                     /label=pBR322ori-F
                     /note="pBR322 origin, forward primer"
ORIGIN
        1 cctgcaggca gctgcgcgct cgctcgctca ctgaggccgc ccgggcgtcg ggcgaccttt
       61 ggtcgcccgg cctcagtgag cgagcgagcg cgcagagagg gagtggccaa ctccatcact
      121 aggggttcct gcggccgcac gcgttgtaca gtgtctagac tgcagagggc cctgcgtatg
      181 agtgcaagtg ggttttagga ccaggatgag gcggggtggg ggtgcctacc tgacgaccga
      241 ccccgaccca ctggacaagc acccaacccc cattccccaa attgcgcatc ccctatcaga
      301 gagggggagg ggaaacagga tgcggcgagg cgcgtgcgca ctgccagctt cagcaccgcg
      361 gacagtgcct tcgcccccgc ctggcggcgc gcgccaccgc cgcctcagca ctgaaggcgc
      421 gctgacgtca ctcgccggtc ccccgcaaac tccccttccc ggccaccttg gtcgcgtccg
      481 cgccgccgcc ggcccagccg gaccgcacca cgcgaggcgc gagatagggg ggcacgggcg
      541 cgaccatctg cgctgcggcg ccggcgactc agcgctgcct cagtctgcgg tgggcagcgg
      601 aggagtcgtg tcgtgcctga gagcgcagtc gagaaggatc cgccaccatg tacccatacg
      661 atgttccaga ttacgctgta gatttgagaa ctttgggata ttcacagcag cagcaggaaa
      721 agatcaagcc caaagtgagg tcgacagtcg cgcagcatca cgaagcgctg gtgggtcatg
      781 ggtttacaca tgcccacatc gtagccttgt cgcagcaccc tgcagccctt ggcacggtcg
      841 ccgtcaagta ccaggacatg attgcggcgt tgccggaagc cacacatgag gcgatcgtcg
      901 gtgtggggaa acagtggagc ggagcccgag cgcttgaggc cctgttgacg gtcgcgggag
      961 agctgagagg gcctcccctt cagctggaca cgggccagtt gctgaagatc gcgaagcggg
     1021 gaggagtcac ggcggtcgag gcggtgcacg cgtggcgcaa tgcgctcacg ggagcacccc
     1081 tcaacctgac agagacccgt acgggtctcg actcacgcct gagcaggtag tggctattgc
     1141 atccaataac gggggcagac ccgcactgga gtcaatcgtg gcccagcttt cgaggccgga
     1201 ccccgcgctg gccgcactca ctaatgatca tcttgtagcg ctggcctgcc tcggcggacg
     1261 acccgccttg gatgcggtga agaaggggct cccgcacgcg cctgcattga ttaagcggac
     1321 caacagaagg attcccgaga ggacatcaca tcgagtggca gctagcccca agaagaagag
     1381 aaaggtggag gccagcggtt ccggacgggc tgacgcattg gacgattttg atctggatat
     1441 gctgggaagt gacgccctcg atgattttga ccttgacatg cttggttcgg atgcccttga
     1501 tgactttgac ctcgacatgc tcggcagtga cgcccttgat gatttcgacc tggacatgct
     1561 gattaactct agaggcagtg gagagggcag aggaagtctg ctaacatgcg gtgacgtcga
     1621 ggagaatcct ggcccagtga gcaagggcga ggagctgttc accggggtgg tgcccatcct
     1681 ggtcgagctg gacggcgacg taaacggcca caagttcagc gtgtccggcg agggcgaggg
     1741 cgatgccacc tacggcaagc tgaccctgaa gttcatctgc accaccggca agctgcccgt
     1801 gccctggccc accctcgtga ccaccctgac ctacggcgtg cagtgcttca gccgctaccc
     1861 cgaccacatg aagcagcacg acttcttcaa gtccgccatg cccgaaggct acgtccagga
     1921 gcgcaccatc ttcttcaagg acgacggcaa ctacaagacc cgcgccgagg tgaagttcga
     1981 gggcgacacc ctggtgaacc gcatcgagct gaagggcatc gacttcaagg aggacggcaa
     2041 catcctgggg cacaagctgg agtacaacta caacagccac aacgtctata tcatggccga
     2101 caagcagaag aacggcatca aggtgaactt caagatccgc cacaacatcg aggacggcag
     2161 cgtgcagctc gccgaccact accagcagaa cacccccatc ggcgacggcc ccgtgctgct
     2221 gcccgacaac cactacctga gcacccagtc cgccctgagc aaagacccca acgagaagcg
     2281 cgatcacatg gtcctgctgg agttcgtgac cgccgccggg atcactctcg gcatggacga
     2341 gctgtacaag taagaattcg atatcaagct tatcgataat caacctctgg attacaaaat
     2401 ttgtgaaaga ttgactggta ttcttaacta tgttgctcct tttacgctat gtggatacgc
     2461 tgctttaatg cctttgtatc atgctattgc ttcccgtatg gctttcattt tctcctcctt
     2521 gtataaatcc tggttgctgt ctctttatga ggagttgtgg cccgttgtca ggcaacgtgg
     2581 cgtggtgtgc actgtgtttg ctgacgcaac ccccactggt tggggcattg ccaccacctg
     2641 tcagctcctt tccgggactt tcgctttccc cctccctatt gccacggcgg aactcatcgc
     2701 cgcctgcctt gcccgctgct ggacaggggc tcggctgttg ggcactgaca attccgtggt
     2761 gttgtcgggg aaatcatcgt cctttccttg gctgctcgcc tatgttgcca cctggattct
     2821 gcgcgggacg tccttctgct acgtcccttc ggccctcaat ccagcggacc ttccttcccg
     2881 cggcctgctg ccggctctgc ggcctcttcc gcgtcttcgc cttcgccctc agacgagtcg
     2941 gatctccctt tgggccgcct ccccgcatcg ataccgagcg ctgctcgagc tagagctcgc
     3001 tgatcagcct cgactgtgcc ttctagttgc cagccatctg ttgtttgccc ctcccccgtg
     3061 ccttccttga ccctggaagg tgccactccc actgtccttt cctaataaaa tgaggaaatt
     3121 gcatcgcatt gtctgagtag gtgtcattct attctggggg gtggggtggg gcaggacagc
     3181 aagggggagg attgggaaga caatagcagg catgctgggg aggtaaccac gtgcggaccg
     3241 agcggccgca ggaaccccta gtgatggagt tggccactcc ctctctgcgc gctcgctcgc
     3301 tcactgaggc cgggcgacca aaggtcgccc gacgcccggg ctttgcccgg gcggcctcag
     3361 tgagcgagcg agcgcgcagc tgcctgcagg ggcgcctgat gcggtatttt ctccttacgc
     3421 atctgtgcgg tatttcacac cgcatannnn nnnnnnnnnn nnnnnnnnnn nnnnnnnnnn
     3481 nnnnnnnnnn nnnnnnnnnn nnnnnnnnnn nnnnnnnnnn nnnnnnnnnn nnnnnnnnnn
     3541 nnnnnnnnnn nnnnnnnnnn nnnnnnnnnn nnnnnnnnnn nnnnnnnncn nnnnnnnnnn
     3601 nnnnnnnnnn nnnnnnnnnn nnnnnnnnnn nnnnnnnnnn nnnnnnnnnn nnnnnnnnnn
     3661 nnnnnnnnnn nnnnnnnnnn nnnnnnnnnn nnnnnnnnnn nnnnnnnnnn nnnnnnnnnn
     3721 nnnnnnnnnn cctttgacgt tggagtccac gttctttaat agtggactct tgttccaaac
     3781 tggaacaaca ctcaacccta tctcgggcta ttcttttgat ttataaggga ttttgccgat
     3841 ttcggcctat tggttaaaaa atgagctgat ttaacaaaaa tttaacgcga attttaacaa
     3901 aatattaacg tttacaattt tatggtgcac tctcagtaca atctgctctg atgccgcata
     3961 gttaagccag ccccgacacc cgccaacacc cgctgacgcg ccctgacggg cttgtctgct
     4021 cccggcatcc gcttacagac aagctgtgac cgtctccggg agctgcatgt gtcagaggtt
     4081 ttcaccgtca tcaccgaaac gcgcgagacg aaagggcctc gtgatacgcc tatttttata
     4141 ggttaatgtc atgataataa tggtttctta gacgtcaggt ggcacttttc ggggaaatgt
     4201 gcgcggaacc cctatttgtt tatttttcta aatacattca aatatgtatc cgctcatgag
     4261 acaataaccc tgataaatgc ttcaataata ttgaaaaagg aagagtatga gtattcaaca
     4321 tttccgtgtc gcccttattc ccttttttgc ggcattttgc cttcctgttt ttgctcaccc
     4381 agaaacgctg gtgaaagtaa aagatgctga agatcagttg ggtgcacgag tgggttacat
     4441 cgaactggat ctcaacagcg gtaagatcct tgagagtttt cgccccgaag aacgttttcc
     4501 aatgatgagc acttttaaag ttctgctatg tggcgcggta ttatcccgta ttgacgccgg
     4561 gcaagagcaa ctcggtcgcc gcatacacta ttctcagaat gacttggttg agtactcacc
     4621 agtcacagaa aagcatctta cggatggcat gacagtaaga gaattatgca gtgctgccat
     4681 aaccatgagt gataacactg cggccaactt acttctgaca acgatcggag gaccgaagga
     4741 gctaaccgct tttttgcaca acatggggga tcatgtaact cgccttgatc gttgggaacc
     4801 ggagctgaat gaagccatac caaacgacga gcgtgacacc acgatgcctg tagcaatggc
     4861 aacaacgttg cgcaaactat taactggcga actacttact ctagcttccc ggcaacaatt
     4921 aatagactgg atggaggcgg ataaagttgc aggaccactt ctgcgctcgg cccttccggc
     4981 tggctggttt attgctgata aatctggagc cggtgagcgt ggaagccgcg gtatcattgc
     5041 agcactgggg ccagatggta agccctcccg tatcgtagtt atctacacga cggggagtca
     5101 ggcaactatg gatgaacgaa atagacagat cgctgagata ggtgcctcac tgattaagca
     5161 ttggtaactg tcagaccaag tttactcata tatactttag attgatttaa aacttcattt
     5221 ttaatttaaa aggatctagg tgaagatcct ttttgataat ctcatgacca aaatccctta
     5281 acgtgagttt tcgttccact gagcgtcaga ccccgtagaa aagatcaaag gatcttcttg
     5341 agatcctttt tttctgcgcg taatctgctg cttgcaaaca aaaaaaccac cgctaccagc
     5401 ggtggtttgt ttgccggatc aagagctacc aactcttttt ccgaaggtaa ctggcttcag
     5461 cagagcgcag ataccaaata ctgtccttct agtgtagccg tagttaggcc accacttcaa
     5521 gaactctgta gcaccgccta catacctcgc tctgctaatc ctgttaccag tggctgctgc
     5581 cagtggcgat aagtcgtgtc ttaccgggtt ggactcaaga cgatagttac cggataaggc
     5641 gcagcggtcg ggctgaacgg ggggttcgtg cacacagccc agcttggagc gaacgaccta
     5701 caccgaactg agatacctac agcgtgagct atgagaaagc gccacgcttc ccgaagggag
     5761 aaaggcggac aggtatccgg taagcggcag ggtcggaaca ggagagcgca cgagggagct
     5821 tccaggggga aacgcctggt atctttatag tcctgtcggg tttcgccacc tctgacttga
     5881 gcgtcgattt ttgtgatgct cgtcaggggg gcggagccta tggaaaaacg ccagcaacgc
     5941 ggccttttta cggttcctgg ccttttgctg gccttttgct cacatgt
//
