>Addgene plasmid #47445 | pAAV_hSyn_TALEBB(NN)-NLS-VP64_2A_GFP_WPRE_bGHpA | addgene partial sequence | sequence record 71891 | pBR322ori-F 5'-GGGAAACGCCTGGTATCTTT-3'
CCTCTGACTTGAGCGTCGATTTTTGTGATGCTCGTCAGGGGGGCGGAGCCTATGGAAAAACGCCAGCAAC
GCGGCCTTTTTACGGTTCCTGGCCTTTTGCTGGCCTTTTGCTCACATGT
