>Addgene plasmid #47445 | pAAV_hSyn_TALEBB(NN)-NLS-VP64_2A_GFP_WPRE_bGHpA | addgene partial sequence | sequence record 72343 | hSyn1pro-F 5'-gcaagtgggttttaggacca-3'
GGGGTGCCTACCTGACGACCGACCCCGACCCACTGGACAAGCACCCAACCCCCATTCCCCAAATTGCGCA
TCCCCTATCAGAGAGGGGGAGGGGAAACAGGATGCGGCGAGGCGCGTGCGCACTGCCAGCTTCAGCACCG
CGGACAGTGCCTTCGCCCCCGCCTGGCGGCGCGCGCCACCGCCGCCTCAGCACTGAAGGCGCGCTGACGT
CACTCGCCGGTCCCCCGCAAACTCCCCTTCCCGGCCACCTTGGTCGCGTCCGCGCCGCCGCCGGCCCAGC
CGGACCGCACCACGCGAGGCGCGAGATAGGGGGGCACGGGCGCGACCATCTGCGCTGCGGCGCCGGCGAC
TCAGCGCTGCCTCAGTCTGCGGTGGGCAGCGGAGGAGTCGTGTCGTGCCTGAGAGCGCAGTCGAGAAGGA
TCCGCCACCATGTACCCATACGATGTTCCAGATTACGCTGTAGATTTGAGAACTTTGGGATATTCACAGC
AGCAGCAGGAAAAGATCAAGCCCAAAGTGAGGTCGACAGTCGCGCAGCATCACGAAGCGCTGGTGGGTCA
TGGGTTTACACATGCCCACATCGTAGCCTTGTCGCAGCACCCTGCAGCCCTTGGCACGGTCGCCGTCAAG
TACCAGGACATGATTGCGGCGTTGCCGGAAGCCACACATGAGGCGATCGTCGGTGTGGGGAAACAGTGGA
GCGGAGCCCGAGCGCTTGAGGCCCTGTTGACGGTCGCGGGAGAGCTGAGAGGGCCTCCCCTTCAGCTGGA
CACGGGCCAGTTGCTGAAGATCGCGAAGCGGGGAGGAGTCACGGCGGTCGAGGCGGTGCACGCGTGGCGC
AATGCGCTCACGGGAGCACCCCTCAACCTGACAGAGACCCGTACGGGTCTCGACTCACGCCTGAGCAGGT
AGTGGCTATTGCATCCAATAACGGGGGCAGACCCGCACTGGAGTCAATCGTGGCCCAGCTTTCGAGGCCG
GACCCCGCGCTGGCCGCACTCACTAATGATCATCTTGTAGCGCTGGCCTGCCTCGGCGGACGACCCGCCT
TGGATGC
