>Addgene plasmid #47445 | pAAV_hSyn_TALEBB(NN)-NLS-VP64_2A_GFP_WPRE_bGHpA | addgene partial sequence | sequence record 72344 | EGFP-N 5'-CGTCGCCGTCCAGCTCGACCAG-3'
CCGGTGAACAGCTCCTCGCCCTTGCTCACTGGGCCAGGATTCTCCTCGACGTCACCGCATGTTAGCAGAC
TTCCTCTGCCCTCTCCACTGCCTCTAGAGTTAATCAGCATGTCCAGGTCGAAATCATCAAGGGCGTCACT
GCCGAGCATGTCGAGGTCAAAGTCATCAAGGGCATCCGAACCAAGCATGTCAAGGTCAAAATCATCGAGG
GCGTCACTTCCCAGCATATCCAGATCAAAATCGTCCAATGCGTCAGCCCGTCCGGAACCGCTGGCCTCCA
CCTTTCTCTTCTTCTTGGGGCTAGCTGCCACTCGATGTGATGTCCTCTCGGGAATCCTTCTGTTGGTCCG
CTTAATCAATGCAGGCGCGTGCGGGAGCCCCTTCTTCACCGCATCCAAGGCGGGTCGTCCGCCGAGGCAG
GCCAGCGCTACAAGATGATCATTAGTGAGTGCGGCCAGCGCGGGGTCCGGCCTCGAAAGCTGGGCCACGA
TTGACTCCAGTGCGGGTCTGCCCCCGTTATTGGATGCAATAGCCACTACCTGCTCAGGCGTGAGTCGAGA
CCCGTACGGGTCTCTGTCAGGTTGAGGGGTGCTCCCGTGAGCGCATTGCGCCACGCGTGCACCGCCTCGA
CCGCCGTGACTCCTCCCCGCTTCGCGATCTTCAGCAACTGGCCCGTGTCCAGCTGAAGGGGAGGCCCTCT
CAGCTCTCCCGCGACCGTCAACAGGGCCTCAAGCGCTCGGGCTCCGCTCCACTGTTTCCCCACACCGACG
ATCGCCTCATGTGTGGCTTCCGGCAACGCCGCAATCATGTCCTGGTACTTGACGGCGACCGTGCCAAGGG
CTGCAGGGTGCTGCGACAAGGCTACGATGTGGGCATGTGTAAACCCATGACCCACCAGCGCTTCGTGATG
CTGCGCGACTGTCGACCTCACTTTGGGCTTGATCTTTTCCTGCTGCTGCTGTGAATATCCCAAAGTTCTC
AAATCTACAGCGTAATCTGGAACATCGTATGGGTACATGGTGGCGGATCCTTCTCGACTGCGCTCTC
